Addgene plasmid #9026: 1120 pBabe puroL HA FKHR H215R
Depositing lab: William Sellers. Depositing organization: Dana-Farber Cancer Institute. Publication: Forkhead transcription factors are critical effectors of cell death and cell cycle arrest downstream of PTEN. Nakamura N, Ramaswamy S, Vazquez F, Signoretti S, Loda M, Sellers WR. Mol Cell Biol. 2000 Dec . 20(23):8969-82. 10.1128/MCB.20.23.8969-8982.2000 PubMed 11073996.
Backbone
  Vector backbone: pBabe puro L
  Backbone size w/o insert (bp): 5200
  Vector type: Mammalian Expression, Retroviral
  Selectable markers: Puromycin
Growth in bacteria
  Bacterial resistance: Ampicillin, 100 μg/mL
  Growth temperature: 37°C
  Growth strain: DH5alpha
  Copy number: High Copy
Gene/Insert
  Gene/Insert name: FKHR H215R (alt names: FKHR; FOXO1A)
  Species: H. sapiens (human)
  Insert size (bp): 2000
  Mutation: H215R
  Entrez Gene: FOXO1 (a.k.a. FKH1, FKHR, FOXO1A)
  Tag / fusion protein: HA (N terminal on backbone)
  Cloning method: Restriction Enzyme; 5′ cloning site BamHI (not destroyed); 3′ cloning site XhoI (not destroyed)
  Sequencing primers: 5′ pBabe5
Terms and licenses: Academic/Nonprofit Terms; Industry Terms: Not Available to Industry
Depositor comments: Oligonucleotides 5'-GCGCGGATCCATGGCCGAGGCGCCTCAGGTG-3' and 5'-CGCGCTCGAGGAATTCTCAGCCTGACACCCAGCTATG-3' were used to PCR amplify the FKHR cDNA. The PCR products, restricted with BamHI and XhoI, were ligated to similarly restricted pBABE-puroL to give pBABE-puroL-FKHR.
How to cite: 1120 pBabe puroL HA FKHR H215R was a gift from William Sellers (Addgene plasmid # 9026 ; http://n2t.net/addgene:9026 ; RRID:Addgene_9026)
