[The description below was written by a language model from this plasmid's Addgene catalogue record.]
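Description:
1120 pBabe puroL HA FKHR H215R is a retroviral mammalian expression plasmid built on the pBabe puro L backbone (about 5.2 kb without insert). It is maintained in bacteria as a high-copy plasmid under ampicillin selection, and transduced or transfected mammalian cells can be selected with puromycin. No feature table accompanies the record, so the promoters, origin and viral elements are not itemised. pBabe-type vectors are generally Moloney murine leukaemia virus-derived. In that design, long terminal repeats and a packaging signal allow the transcript to be packaged into virus in a packaging cell line. The 5′ LTR drives the inserted gene, and a separate internal promoter drives the puromycin resistance gene.

The payload is a roughly 2 kb human FKHR cDNA (FOXO1, also called FOXO1A), which encodes a forkhead-family transcription factor and here carries the point mutation H215R. The coding sequence was PCR-amplified and cloned between BamHI and XhoI sites, both of which are retained. This places it in frame behind an HA epitope tag supplied by the backbone, so the protein is expressed with an N-terminal HA tag that allows detection or immunoprecipitation with anti-HA antibodies. The record does not state the functional consequence of the H215R substitution.

The associated publication examines forkhead transcription factors as effectors of cell death and cell cycle arrest downstream of PTEN. This suggests the construct is intended for stable, retrovirus-mediated expression of this FKHR mutant in mammalian cells, for comparison with other FKHR forms in studies of that pathway.
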