>Addgene plasmid #9026 | 1120 pBabe puroL HA FKHR H215R | addgene partial sequence | sequence record 17635 | 9026 with hFOXO1-F (CTGAGCTTGCTGGAGGAGAG)
GGCTCCGTGGCGGCGGCGGTGGCGGCGGCGGCCGCCGCGGCCGCCACCGGGGGGCTGTGCGGGGACTTCC
AGGGCCCGGAGGCGGGCTGCCTGCACCCAGCGCCACCGCAGCCCCCGCCGCCCGGGCCGCTGTCGCAGCA
CCCGCCGGTGCCCCCCGCCGCCGCTGGGCCGCTCGCGGGGCAGCCGCGCAAGAGCAGCTCGTCCCGCCGC
AACGCGTGGGGCAACCTGTCCTACGCCGACCTCATCACCAAGGCCATCGAGAGCTCGGCGGAGAAGCGGC
TCACGCTGTCGCAGATCTACGAGTGGATGGTCAAGAGCGTGCCCTACTTCAAGGATAAGGGTGACAGCAA
CAGCTCGGCGGGCTGGAAGAATTCAATTCGTCGTAATCTGTCCCTACACAGCAAGTTCATTCGTGTGCAG
AATGAAGGAACTGGAAAAAGTTCTTGGTGGATGCTCAATCCAGAGGGTGGCAAGAGCGGGAAATCTCCTA
GGAGAAGAGCTGCATCCATGGACAACAACAGTAAATTTGCTAAGAGCCGAAGCCGAGCTGCCAAGAAGAA
AGCATCTCTCCAGTCTGGCCAGGAGGGTGCTGGGGACAGCCCTGGATCACAGTTTTCCAAATGGCCTGCA
AGCCCTGGCTCTCACAGCAATGATGACTTTGATAACTGGAGTACATTTCGCCCTCGAACTAGCTCAAATG
CTAGTACTATTAGTGGGAGACTCTCACCCATTATGACCGAACAGGATGATCTTGGAGAAGGGGATGTGCA
TTCTATGGTGTACCCGCCATCTGCCGCAAAGATGGCCTCTACTTTACCCAGTCTGTCTGAGATAAGCAAT
CCCGAAAACATGGAAAATCTTTTGGATAATCTCAACCTTCTCTCATCACCAACATCATTAACTGTTTCGA
CCCA
