>Addgene plasmid #9026 | 1120 pBabe puroL HA FKHR H215R | addgene partial sequence | sequence record 17636 | 9026 with pBABE5'
GCCTACCCCTACGACGTGCCCGACTACGCCTCCCTCGGATCCATGGCCGAGGCGCCTCAGGTGGTGGAGA
TCGACCCGGACTTCGAGCCGCTGCCCCGGCCGCGCTCGTGCACCTGGCCGCTGCCCAGGCCGGAGTTTAG
CCAGTCCAACTCGGCCACCTCCAGCCCGGCGCCGTCGGGCAGCGCGGCTGCCAACCCCGACGCCGCGGCG
GGCCTGCCCTCGGCCTCGGCTGCCGCTGTCAGCGCCGACTTCATGAGCAACCTGAGCTTGCTGGAGGAGA
GCGAGGACTTCCCGCAGGCGCCCGGCTCCGTGGCGGCGGCGGTGGCGGCGGCGGCCGCCGCGGCCGCCAC
CGGGGGGCTGTGCGGGGACTTCCAGGGCCCGGAGGCGGGCTGCCTGCACCCAGCGCCACCGCAGCCCCCG
CCGCCCGGGCCGCTGTCGCAGCACCCGCCGGTGCCCCCCGCCGCCGCTGGGCCGCTCGCGGGGCAGCCGC
GCAAGAGCAGCTCGTCCCGCCGCAACGCGTGGGGCAACCTGTCCTACGCCGACCTCATCACCAATGCCAT
CGAGAGCTCGGCGGAGAAGCGGCTCACGCTGTCGCAGATCTACAAGTGGATGGTCTAGAGCGTGCCCTAC
TTCA
